Addgene plasmid #175118: pLV V5-Senp2
Purpose: Lentiviral expression of V5-tagged mouse Senp2
Depositing lab: Larry Gerace. Depositing organization: Scripps California (The Scripps Research Institute).
Backbone
  Vector backbone: pLV-EF1a-IRES-Puro
  Backbone manufacturer: Tobias Meyer (Addgene plasmid # 85132)
  Vector type: Mammalian Expression, Lentiviral
Growth in bacteria
  Bacterial resistance: Ampicillin, 100 μg/mL
  Growth temperature: 30°C
  Growth strain: NEB Stable
  Copy number: High Copy
Gene/Insert
  Gene/Insert name: Senp2 (alt names: Smt3ip2; Supr1)
  Species: M. musculus (mouse)
  Entrez Gene: Senp2 (a.k.a. 2310007L05Rik, 4930538C18Rik, AI646780, AW554757, Smt3ip2, SuPr-1, mKIAA1331)
  Tag / fusion protein: V5 (N terminal on insert)
  Cloning method: Gibson Cloning
Terms and licenses: Academic/Nonprofit Terms; Industry Terms: Not Available to Industry
How to cite: pLV V5-Senp2 was a gift from Larry Gerace (Addgene plasmid # 175118 ; http://n2t.net/addgene:175118 ; RRID:Addgene_175118)
