[The description below was written by a language model from this plasmid's Addgene catalogue record and pLannotate feature annotations shown in this document.]
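Description:
pLV V5-Senp2 is an HIV-1-derived lentiviral transfer plasmid for expressing V5-tagged mouse Senp2 in mammalian cells, built by Gibson cloning into the pLV-EF1a-IRES-Puro backbone. In bacteria it is maintained by a high-copy ColE1/pUC-type origin and selected with ampicillin through the β-lactamase gene. Remnants of lac regulatory sequence (lac promoter, operator, CAP site and a lacI fragment) and an SV40 poly(A) signal are also annotated in the plasmid backbone.

The viral portion is bounded by two HIV-1 LTR elements, both annotated as truncated, each preceded by nef-derived sequence. It contains the Ψ packaging signal with an adjoining gag fragment, the Rev response element for Rev-dependent nuclear export of the genomic RNA, and the cPPT/CTS, which generally improves transduction efficiency. No functional viral structural or enzymatic genes are annotated, so particle production depends on packaging and envelope functions supplied in trans.

Within this frame, the human EF-1α core promoter with its intron A drives a bicistronic transcript. The first cistron encodes an N-terminal V5 epitope followed by the Senp2 coding sequence. Senp2 is a SUMO-specific protease that both processes SUMO1/2/3 precursors to their mature forms and removes SUMO from modified target proteins. An EMCV IRES then allows translation of puromycin N-acetyltransferase from the same mRNA, linking puromycin resistance to transgene expression, and a WPRE downstream enhances transcript expression.

The construct suits stable or transient expression of Senp2 in transduced cells, with puromycin selection and V5-based detection or immunoprecipitation. The record does not specify particular applications beyond lentiviral expression.
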