Features (pLannotate 1.2.2; 24 found; start..end, strand, type, name):
    377..634     +  LTR            5' LTR (truncated): truncated 5' long terminal repeat (LTR) from HIV-1
    681..806     +  misc_feature   HIV-1 Ψ: packaging signal of human immunodeficiency virus type 1
    790..1128    +  CDS            HIV-1 gag (fragment): gag protein from human immunodeficiency virus 1; gag
   1303..1536    +  misc_feature   RRE: The Rev response element (RRE) of HIV-1 allows for Rev-dependent mRNA export from the nucleus to the cytoplasm.
   1913..2013    +  CDS            Rev (fragment): human immunodeficiency virus 1 (HIV-1) Rev protein; rev; enhances nuclear export of unspliced and incompletely spliced viral mRNAs
   2028..2143    +  misc_feature   cPPT/CTS: central polypurine tract and central termination sequence of HIV-1 (lacking the first T)
   2221..2432    +  promoter       EF-1α core promoter: core promoter for human elongation factor EF-1α
   2433..3371    +  intron         EF-1α intron A: intron upstream of the start codon of human EF-1α
   3396..3437    +  CDS            V5 tag: epitope tag from simian virus 5
   3459..5222    +  CDS            Senp2: SENP2_MOUSE - Also known as Smt3ip2, Supr1. Experimental evidence at protein level: Swiss-Prot protein existence level 1. Protease that catalyzes two essential functions in the SUMO pathway. The first is the hydrolysis of an alpha-linked peptide bond at the C-terminal end of the small ubiquitin-like modifier (SUMO) propeptides, SUMO1, SUMO2 and SUMO3 leading to the mature form of the proteins. The second is the deconjugation of SUMO1, SUMO2 and SUMO3 from targeted proteins, by cleaving an epsilon-linked peptide bond between the C-terminal glycine of the mature SUMO and the lysine epsilon-amino
   5364..5925    +  misc_feature   IRES: internal ribosome entry site (IRES) of the encephalomyocarditis virus (EMCV)
   5928..6527    +  CDS            PuroR: puromycin N-acetyltransferase; pac from Streptomyces alboniger; confers resistance to puromycin
   6551..7139    +  misc_feature   WPRE: woodchuck hepatitis virus posttranscriptional regulatory element
   7156..7674    +  CDS            nef (fragment): NEF_HV1BR - Experimental evidence at protein level: Swiss-Prot protein existence level 1. Extracellular Nef protein targets CD4(+) T-lymphocytes for apoptosis by interacting with CXCR4 surface receptors (PubMed:14990729). From Human immunodeficiency virus type 1 group M subtype B (isolate BRU/LAI) (HIV-1).
   7722..7979    +  LTR            5' LTR (truncated): truncated 5' long terminal repeat (LTR) from HIV-1
   8131..8147    -  protein_bind   lac operator: The lac repressor binds to the lac operator to inhibit transcription in E. coli. This inhibition can be relieved by adding lactose or isopropyl-β-D-thiogalactopyranoside (IPTG). lac repressor encoded by lacI
   8155..8185    -  promoter       lac promoter: promoter for the E. coli lac operon
   8200..8221    -  protein_bind   CAP binding site: CAP binding activates transcription in the presence of cAMP. E. coli catabolite activator protein
   8234..8326    -  CDS            lacI (fragment): lac repressor; lacI; The lac repressor binds to the lac operator to inhibit transcription in E. coli. This inhibition can be relieved by adding lactose or isopropyl-β-D-thiogalactopyranoside (IPTG).
   8509..9097    -  rep_origin     ori: high-copy-number ColE1/pMB1/pBR322/pUC origin of replication
   9268..10128   -  CDS            AmpR: β-lactamase; bla; confers resistance to ampicillin, carbenicillin, and related antibiotics
  10129..10233   -  promoter       AmpR promoter: bla
  10281..10415   +  polyA_signal   SV40 poly(A) signal: SV40 polyadenylation signal
  10582..329     +  CDS            nef (fragment) (across the origin): NEF_HV1BR - Experimental evidence at protein level: Swiss-Prot protein existence level 1. Extracellular Nef protein targets CD4(+) T-lymphocytes for apoptosis by interacting with CXCR4 surface receptors (PubMed:14990729). From Human immunodeficiency virus type 1 group M subtype B (isolate BRU/LAI) (HIV-1).
>Addgene plasmid #175118 | pLV V5-Senp2 | addgene full sequence | sequence record 351807 | Addgene NGS Result
TGGAAGGGCTAATTCACTCCCAAAGAAGACAAGATATCCTTGATCTGTGGATCTACCACACACAAGGCTA
CTTCCCTGATTAGCAGAACTACACACCAGGGCCAGGGGTCAGATATCCACTGACCTTTGGATGGTGCTAC
AAGCTAGTACCAGTTGAGCCAGATAAGGTAGAAGAGGCCAATAAAGGAGAGAACACCAGCTTGTTACACC
CTGTGAGCCTGCATGGGATGGATGACCCGGAGAGAGAAGTGTTAGAGTGGAGGTTTGACAGCCGCCTAGC
ATTTCATCACGTGGCCCGAGAGCTGCATCCGGAGTACTTCAAGAACTGCTGATATCGAGCTTGCTACAAG
GGACTTTCCGCTGGGGACTTTCCAGGGAGGCGTGGCCTGGGCGGGACTGGGGAGTGGCGAGCCCTCAGAT
CCTGCATATAAGCAGCTGCTTTTTGCCTGTACTGGGTCTCTCTGGTTAGACCAGATCTGAGCCTGGGAGC
TCTCTGGCTAACTAGGGAACCCACTGCTTAAGCCTCAATAAAGCTTGCCTTGAGTGCTTCAAGTAGTGTG
TGCCCGTCTGTTGTGTGACTCTGGTAACTAGAGATCCCTCAGACCCTTTTAGTCAGTGTGGAAAATCTCT
AGCAGTGGCGCCCGAACAGGGACTTGAAAGCGAAAGGGAAACCAGAGGAGCTCTCTCGACGCAGGACTCG
GCTTGCTGAAGCGCGCACGGCAAGAGGCGAGGGGCGGCGACTGGTGAGTACGCCAAAAATTTTGACTAGC
GGAGGCTAGAAGGAGAGAGATGGGTGCGAGAGCGTCAGTATTAAGCGGGGGAGAATTAGATCGCGATGGG
AAAAAATTCGGTTAAGGCCAGGGGGAAAGAAAAAATATAAATTAAAACATATAGTATGGGCAAGCAGGGA
GCTAGAACGATTCGCAGTTAATCCTGGCCTGTTAGAAACATCAGAAGGCTGTAGACAAATACTGGGACAG
CTACAACCATCCCTTCAGACAGGATCAGAAGAACTTAGATCATTATATAATACAGTAGCAACCCTCTATT
GTGTGCATCAAAGGATAGAGATAAAAGACACCAAGGAAGCTTTAGACAAGATAGAGGAAGAGCAAAACAA
AAGTAAGACCACCGCACAGCAAGCGGCCGGCCGCTGATCTTCAGACCTGGAGGAGGAGATATGAGGGACA
ATTGGAGAAGTGAATTATATAAATATAAAGTAGTAAAAATTGAACCATTAGGAGTAGCACCCACCAAGGC
AAAGAGAAGAGTGGTGCAGAGAGAAAAAAGAGCAGTGGGAATAGGAGCTTTGTTCCTTGGGTTCTTGGGA
GCAGCAGGAAGCACTATGGGCGCAGCGTCAATGACGCTGACGGTACAGGCCAGACAATTATTGTCTGGTA
TAGTGCAGCAGCAGAACAATTTGCTGAGGGCTATTGAGGCGCAACAGCATCTGTTGCAACTCACAGTCTG
GGGCATCAAGCAGCTCCAGGCAAGAATCCTGGCTGTGGAAAGATACCTAAAGGATCAACAGCTCCTGGGG
ATTTGGGGTTGCTCTGGAAAACTCATTTGCACCACTGCTGTGCCTTGGAATGCTAGTTGGAGTAATAAAT
CTCTGGAACAGATTTGGAATCACACGACCTGGATGGAGTGGGACAGAGAAATTAACAATTACACAAGCTT
AATACACTCCTTAATTGAAGAATCGCAAAACCAGCAAGAAAAGAATGAACAAGAATTATTGGAATTAGAT
AAATGGGCAAGTTTGTGGAATTGGTTTAACATAACAAATTGGCTGTGGTATATAAAATTATTCATAATGA
TAGTAGGAGGCTTGGTAGGTTTAAGAATAGTTTTTGCTGTACTTTCTATAGTGAATAGAGTTAGGCAGGG
ATATTCACCATTATCGTTTCAGACCCACCTCCCAACCCCGAGGGGACCCGACAGGCCCGAAGGAATAGAA
GAAGAAGGTGGAGAGAGAGACAGAGACAGATCCATTCGATTAGTGAACGGATCTCGACGGTATCGCCTTT
AAAAGAAAAGGGGGGATTGGGGGGTACAGTGCAGGGGAAAGAATAGTAGACATAATAGCAACAGACATAC
AAACTAAAGAATTACAAAAACAAATTACAAAAATTCAAAATTTTCGGGTTTATTACAGGGACAGCAGAGA
TCCAGTTTATCGATGAGGCCCTTTCGTCTTCACTCGAGGTGCCCGTCAGTGGGCAGAGCGCACATCGCCC
ACAGTCCCCGAGAAGTTGGGGGGAGGGGTCGGCAATTGAACCGGTGCCTAGAGAAGGTGGCGCGGGGTAA
ACTGGGAAAGTGATGTCGTGTACTGGCTCCGCCTTTTTCCCGAGGGTGGGGGAGAACCGTATATAAGTGC
AGTAGTCGCCGTGAACGTTCTTTTTCGCAACGGGTTTGCCGCCAGAACACAGGTAAGTGCCGTGTGTGGT
TCCCGCGGGCCTGGCCTCTTTACGGGTTATGGCCCTTGCGTGCCTTGAATTACTTCCACCTGGCTGCAGT
ACGTGATTCTTGATCCCGAGCTTCGGGTTGGAAGTGGGTGGGAGAGTTCGAGGCCTTGCGCTTAAGGAGC
CCCTTCGCCTCGTGCTTGAGTTGAGGCCTGGCCTGGGCGCTGGGGCCGCCGCGTGCGAATCTGGTGGCAC
CTTCGCGCCTGTCTCGCTGCTTTCGATAAGTCTCTAGCCATTTAAAATTTTTGATGACCTGCTGCGACGC
TTTTTTTCTGGCAAGATAGTCTTGTAAATGCGGGCCAAGATCTGCACACTGGTATTTCGGTTTTTGGGGC
CGCGGGCGGCGACGGGGCCCGTGCGTCCCAGCGCACATGTTCGGCGAGGCGGGGCCTGCGAGCGCGGCCA
CCGAGAATCGGACGGGGGTAGTCTCAAGCTGGCCGGCCTGCTCTGGTGCCTGGCCTCGCGCCGCCGTGTA
TCGCCCCGCCCTGGGCGGCAAGGCTGGCCCGGTCGGCACCAGTTGCGTGAGCGGAAAGATGGCCGCTTCC
CGGCCCTGCTGCAGGGAGCTCAAAATGGAGGACGCGGCGCTCGGGAGAGCGGGCGGGTGAGTCACCCACA
CAAAGGAAAAGGGCCTTTCCGTCCTCAGCCGTCGCTTCATGTGACTCCACGGAGTACCGGGCGCCGTCCA
GGCACCTCGATTAGTTCTCGAGCTTTTGGAGTACGTCGTCTTTAGGTTGGGGGGAGGGGTTTTATGCGAT
GGAGTTTCCCCACACTGAGTGGGTGGAGACTGAAGTTAGGCCAGCTTGGCACTTGATGTAATTCTCCTTG
GAATTTGCCCTTTTTGAGTTTGGATCTTGGTTCATTCTCAAGCCTCAGACAGTGGTTCAAAGTTTTTTTC
TTCCATTTCAGGTGTCGTGAGGATCCGCCGCCATGGGTAAGCCTATCCCTAACCCTCTCCTCGGTCTCGA
TTCTACGGGGGGCGGAGGGGGTGGGCCCATGTACAGATGGCTGGCTAAGGTTCTCGGCACCATTCTTCGC
TTGTGTGAGCGGCCCGCGCCCGGGGCCCGCGCCCTACTCAAGAGGCGGCGCTCCAGCAGCACTCTGTTTT
CTACTGCAGTGGACACTGATGAGATCCCAGCCAAAAGGCCAAGATTAGATTGCTTTATTCACCAAGTGAA
GAACAGTCTCTACAATGCTGCCAGTTTATTTGGATTCCCGTTCCAGCTGACCACAAAACCCATGGTGTCT
TCTGCTTGTAATGGAACACGGAATGTGGCCCCTTCTGGAGAGGTCTTTTCGAACTCTTCATCTTGTGAGC
TGATGAGTTCTGGATCCTGCAGCAGCATGCTGAAACTGGGTAATAAATCTCCTAATGGAATAAGCGACTA
TCCAAAGATCAGAGTGACAGTGACCCGCGATCAGCCACGGAGAGTCCTGCCCTCCTTTGGTTTTACGCTG
AAATCGGAAGGCTATAATAGAAGGCCAAGTGGTCGTCGCCATAGCAAAAGCAATCCAGAGAGTTCCTTAA
CATGGAAGCCTCAGGAGCAAGGTGTGACAGAGATGATTTCTGAAGAGGGTGGCAAGGGTGTGAGGCGTCC
CCACTGCACCGTGGAGGAGGGTGTCCAAAAGGATGAAAGAGAAAAGTATCGAAAGTTATTGGAGCGACTT
AAAGAAGGTGCTCATGGAAGCACGTTCCCTCCCACGGTTTCACACCACAGTTCTCAGAGAATTCAGATGG
ACACATTAAAGACCAAAGGCTGGGTGGAGGAGCAGAATCATGGCGTCAGAACAACCCATTTTGTTCCAAA
ACAGTATAGAGTTGTTGAAACAAGAGGACCTCTCTGTTCAATGAGAAGTGAAAAGAGGTATTCAAAAGGG
AAAGCTGATACAGAGAAGGTGGTGGGACTCCGATTTGAAAAGGAAGGTACAAGAGGACACCAAATGGAGC
CTGATCTGTCAGAAGAAGTGTCTGCCCGACTTCGTCTAGGAAGTGGAAGCAATGGCTTACTCAGAAGGAA
AATATCAGTGCTTGAGATAAAGGAAAAGAACTTCCCGAGCAAAGAGAAGGACAGAAGAACGGAAGACCTC
TTTGAATTTACAGAGGACATGGAAAAGGAAATCAGTAATGCCCTGGGCCACGGCCCACCAGATGAGATTT
TGAGCAGCGCTTTCAAGTTGCGAATCACCCGCGGAGACATCCAGACCTTAAAGAACTATCATTGGCTCAA
CGATGAGGTCATTAATTTTTATATGAATCTTTTAGTGGAAAGGAGTAAAAAGCAAGGTTATCCAGCACTT
CATGCATTCAGTACATTCTTCTATCCTAAGCTAAAGTCTGGAGGTTACCAAGCAGTGAAAAGATGGACCA
AAGGGGTAAATCTCTTCGAACAAGAACTTGTTCTGGTACCTATTCATCGGAAGGTACATTGGAGCCTGGT
GGTGATGGACCTAAGAAAAAAGTGTCTTAAATATCTGGATTCTATGGGACAAAAAGGCCACAGGATCTGT
GAGATTCTTCTTCAGTATTTACAGGATGAAAGCAAGACCAAAAGAAATACAGATCTCAACCTCTTAGAGT
GGACCCACTACAGCATGAAGCCACATGAGATTCCTCAGCAGTTGAATGGGAGTGACTGTGGAATGTTTAC
TTGTAAATATGCAGATTATATTTCTAGGGACAAACCTATCACATTCACTCAGCACCAGATGCCTCTCTTC
CGGAAGAAGATGGTGTGGGAGATCCTTCACCAGCAGTTGCTGTGATAATGGGCCGCGACGATGTTTAAAC
TTCGAAACGCGTGAATTCCTCGAGGGCGGCCGCTCTAGAGTCGACGGGCCGCGGTAACAATTGTTAACTA
ACTTAAGCTAGCAACGGTTTCCCTCTAGCGGGATCAATTCCGCCCCCCCCCCCTAACGTTACTGGCCGAA
GCCGCTTGGAATAAGGCCGGTGTGCGTTTGTCTATATGTTATTTTCCACCATATTGCCGTCTTTTGGCAA
TGTGAGGGCCCGGAAACCTGGCCCTGTCTTCTTGACGAGCATTCCTAGGGGTCTTTCCCCTCTCGCCAAA
GGAATGCAAGGTCTGTTGAATGTCGTGAAGGAAGCAGTTCCTCTGGAAGCTTCTTGAAGACAAACAACGT
CTGTAGCGACCCTTTGCAGGCAGCGGAACCCCCCACCTGGCGACAGGTGCCTCTGCGGCCAAAAGCCACG
TGTATAAGATACACCTGCAAAGGCGGCACAACCCCAGTGCCACGTTGTGAGTTGGATAGTTGTGGAAAGA
GTCAAATGGCTCTCCTCAAGCGTATTCAACAAGGGGCTGAAGGATGCCCAGAAGGTACCCCATTGTATGG
GATCTGATCTGGGGCCTCGGTGCACATGCTTTACATGTGTTTAGTCGAGGTTAAAAAAACGTCTAGGCCC
CCCGAACCACGGGGACGTGGTTTTCCTTTGAAAAACACGATAATACCATGACCGAGTACAAGCCCACGGT
GCGCCTCGCCACCCGCGACGACGTCCCCAGGGCCGTACGCACCCTCGCCGCCGCGTTCGCCGACTACCCC
GCCACGCGCCACACCGTCGATCCGGACCGCCACATCGAGCGGGTCACCGAGCTGCAAGAACTCTTCCTCA
CGCGCGTCGGGCTCGACATCGGCAAGGTGTGGGTCGCGGACGACGGCGCCGCGGTGGCGGTCTGGACCAC
GCCGGAGAGCGTCGAAGCGGGGGCGGTGTTCGCCGAGATCGGCCCGCGCATGGCCGAGTTGAGCGGTTCC
CGGCTGGCCGCGCAGCAACAGATGGAAGGCCTCCTGGCGCCGCACCGGCCCAAGGAGCCCGCGTGGTTCC
TGGCCACCGTCGGCGTCTCGCCCGACCACCAGGGCAAGGGTCTGGGCAGCGCCGTCGTGCTCCCCGGAGT
GGAGGCGGCCGAGCGCGCCGGGGTGCCCGCCTTCCTGGAGACCTCCGCGCCCCGCAACCTCCCCTTCTAC
GAGCGGCTCGGCTTCACCGTCACCGCCGACGTCGAGGTGCCCGAAGGACCGCGCACCTGGTGCATGACCC
GCAAGCCCGGTGCCTGACCCGGGCGGGGCGCGTCTGGAACAATCAACCTCTGGATTACAAAATTTGTGAA
AGATTGACTGGTATTCTTAACTATGTTGCTCCTTTTACGCTATGTGGATACGCTGCTTTAATGCCTTTGT
ATCATGCTATTGCTTCCCGTATGGCTTTCATTTTCTCCTCCTTGTATAAATCCTGGTTGCTGTCTCTTTA
TGAGGAGTTGTGGCCCGTTGTCAGGCAACGTGGCGTGGTGTGCACTGTGTTTGCTGACGCAACCCCCACT
GGTTGGGGCATTGCCACCACCTGTCAGCTCCTTTCCGGGACTTTCGCTTTCCCCCTCCCTATTGCCACGG
CGGAACTCATCGCCGCCTGCCTTGCCCGCTGCTGGACAGGGGCTCGGCTGTTGGGCACTGACAATTCCGT
GGTGTTGTCGGGGAAGCTGACGTCCTTTCCATGGCTGCTCGCCTGTGTTGCCACCTGGATTCTGCGCGGG
ACGTCCTTCTGCTACGTCCCTTCGGCCCTCAATCCAGCGGACCTTCCTTCCCGCGGCCTGCTGCCGGCTC
TGCGGCCTCTTCCGCGTCTTCGCCTTCGCCCTCAGACGAGTCGGATCTCCCTTTGGGCCGCCTCCCCGCC
TGGAATTAATTCTGCAGTCGAGACCTAGAAAAACATGGAGCAATCACAAGTAGCAATACAGCAGCTACCA
ATGCTGATTGTGCCTGGCTAGAAGCACAAGAGGAGGAGGAGGTGGGTTTTCCAGTCACACCTCAGGTACC
TTTAAGACCAATGACTTACAAGGCAGCTGTAGATCTTAGCCACTTTTTAAAAGAAAAGAGGGGACTGGAA
GGGCTAATTCACTCCCAACGAAGACAAGATATCCTTGATCTGTGGATCTACCACACACAAGGCTACTTCC
CTGATTAGCAGAACTACACACCAGGGCCAGGGGTCAGATATCCACTGACCTTTGGATGGTGCTACAAGCT
AGTACCAGTTGAGCCAGATAAGGTAGAAGAGGCCAATAAAGGAGAGAACACCAGCTTGTTACACCCTGTG
AGCCTGCATGGGATGGATGACCCGGAGAGAGAAGTGTTAGAGTGGAGGTTTGACAGCCGCCTAGCATTTC
ATCACGTGGCCCGAGAGCTGCATCCGGAGTACTTCAAGAACTGCTGATATCGAGCTTGCTACAAGGGACT
TTCCGCTGGGGACTTTCCAGGGAGGCGTGGCCTGGGCGGGACTGGGGAGTGGCGAGCCCTCAGATCCTGC
ATATAAGCAGCTGCTTTTTGCCTGTACTGGGTCTCTCTGGTTAGACCAGATCTGAGCCTGGGAGCTCTCT
GGCTAACTAGGGAACCCACTGCTTAAGCCTCAATAAAGCTTGCCTTGAGTGCTTCAAGTAGTGTGTGCCC
GTCTGTTGTGTGACTCTGGTAACTAGAGATCCCTCAGACCCTTTTAGTCAGTGTGGAAAATCTCTAGCAG
TAGTAGTTCATGTCATCTTATTATTCAGTATTTATAACTTGCAAAGAAATGAATATCAGAGAGTGAGAGG
CCTTGACATTGCTAGCGTTTACCGTCGACCTCTAGCTAGAGCTTGGCGTAATCATGGTCATAGCTGTTTC
CTGTGTGAAATTGTTATCCGCTCACAATTCCACACAACATACGAGCCGGAAGCATAAAGTGTAAAGCCTG
GGGTGCCTAATGAGTGAGCTAACTCACATTAATTGCGTTGCGCTCACTGCCCGCTTTCCAGTCGGGAAAC
CTGTCGTGCCAGCTGCATTAATGAATCGGCCAACGCGCGGGGAGAGGCGGTTTGCGTATTGGGCGCTCTT
CCGCTTCCTCGCTCACTGACTCGCTGCGCTCGGTCGTTCGGCTGCGGCGAGCGGTATCAGCTCACTCAAA
GGCGGTAATACGGTTATCCACAGAATCAGGGGATAACGCAGGAAAGAACATGTGAGCAAAAGGCCAGCAA
AAGGCCAGGAACCGTAAAAAGGCCGCGTTGCTGGCGTTTTTCCATAGGCTCCGCCCCCCTGACGAGCATC
ACAAAAATCGACGCTCAAGTCAGAGGTGGCGAAACCCGACAGGACTATAAAGATACCAGGCGTTTCCCCC
TGGAAGCTCCCTCGTGCGCTCTCCTGTTCCGACCCTGCCGCTTACCGGATACCTGTCCGCCTTTCTCCCT
TCGGGAAGCGTGGCGCTTTCTCATAGCTCACGCTGTAGGTATCTCAGTTCGGTGTAGGTCGTTCGCTCCA
AGCTGGGCTGTGTGCACGAACCCCCCGTTCAGCCCGACCGCTGCGCCTTATCCGGTAACTATCGTCTTGA
GTCCAACCCGGTAAGACACGACTTATCGCCACTGGCAGCAGCCACTGGTAACAGGATTAGCAGAGCGAGG
TATGTAGGCGGTGCTACAGAGTTCTTGAAGTGGTGGCCTAACTACGGCTACACTAGAAGAACAGTATTTG
GTATCTGCGCTCTGCTGAAGCCAGTTACCTTCGGAAAAAGAGTTGGTAGCTCTTGATCCGGCAAACAAAC
CACCGCTGGTAGCGGTGGTTTTTTTGTTTGCAAGCAGCAGATTACGCGCAGAAAAAAAGGATCTCAAGAA
GATCCTTTGATCTTTTCTACGGGGTCTGACGCTCAGTGGAACGAAAACTCACGTTAAGGGATTTTGGTCA
TGAGATTATCAAAAAGGATCTTCACCTAGATCCTTTTAAATTAAAAATGAAGTTTTAAATCAATCTAAAG
TATATATGAGTAAACTTGGTCTGACAGTTACCAATGCTTAATCAGTGAGGCACCTATCTCAGCGATCTGT
CTATTTCGTTCATCCATAGTTGCCTGACTCCCCGTCGTGTAGATAACTACGATACGGGAGGGCTTACCAT
CTGGCCCCAGTGCTGCAATGATACCGCGAGACCCACGCTCACCGGCTCCAGATTTATCAGCAATAAACCA
GCCAGCCGGAAGGGCCGAGCGCAGAAGTGGTCCTGCAACTTTATCCGCCTCCATCCAGTCTATTAATTGT
TGCCGGGAAGCTAGAGTAAGTAGTTCGCCAGTTAATAGTTTGCGCAACGTTGTTGCCATTGCTACAGGCA
TCGTGGTGTCACGCTCGTCGTTTGGTATGGCTTCATTCAGCTCCGGTTCCCAACGATCAAGGCGAGTTAC
ATGATCCCCCATGTTGTGCAAAAAAGCGGTTAGCTCCTTCGGTCCTCCGATCGTTGTCAGAAGTAAGTTG
GCCGCAGTGTTATCACTCATGGTTATGGCAGCACTGCATAATTCTCTTACTGTCATGCCATCCGTAAGAT
GCTTTTCTGTGACTGGTGAGTACTCAACCAAGTCATTCTGAGAATAGTGTATGCGGCGACCGAGTTGCTC
TTGCCCGGCGTCAATACGGGATAATACCGCGCCACATAGCAGAACTTTAAAAGTGCTCATCATTGGAAAA
CGTTCTTCGGGGCGAAAACTCTCAAGGATCTTACCGCTGTTGAGATCCAGTTCGATGTAACCCACTCGTG
CACCCAACTGATCTTCAGCATCTTTTACTTTCACCAGCGTTTCTGGGTGAGCAAAAACAGGAAGGCAAAA
TGCCGCAAAAAAGGGAATAAGGGCGACACGGAAATGTTGAATACTCATACTCTTCCTTTTTCAATATTAT
TGAAGCATTTATCAGGGTTATTGTCTCATGAGCGGATACATATTTGAATGTATTTAGAAAAATAAACAAA
TAGGGGTTCCGCGCACATTTCCCCGAAAAGTGCCACCTGACGTCGACGGATCGGGAGATCAACTTGTTTA
TTGCAGCTTATAATGGTTACAAATAAAGCAATAGCATCACAAATTTCACAAATAAAGCATTTTTTTCACT
GCATTCTAGTTGTGGTTTGTCCAAACTCATCAATGTATCTTATCATGTCTGGATCAACTGGATAACTCAA
GCTAACCAAAATCATCCCAAACTTCCCACCCCATACCCTATTACCACTGCCAATTACCTGTGGTTTCATT
TACTCTAAACCTGTGATTCCTCTGAATTATTTTCATTTTAAAGAAATTGTATTTGTTAAATATGTACTAC
AAACTTAGTAGT
